LOCUS       Exported 6166 bp ds-DNA circular SYN 13-MAY-2021
DEFINITION  Promoter: ppTEF1, minimal Promoter: AOX1. Figure 4. Expresses GFP..
ACCESSION   .
VERSION     .
KEYWORDS    PP190
SOURCE      synthetic DNA construct
  ORGANISM  synthetic DNA construct
REFERENCE   1 (bases 1 to 6166)
  AUTHORS   Perez-Pinera P, Han N, Cleto S, Cao J, Purcell O, Shah KA, Lee K,
            Ram R, Lu TK
  TITLE     Synthetic biology and microbioreactor platforms for programmable
            production of biologics at the point-of-care.
  JOURNAL   Nat Commun. 2016 Jul 29;7:12211. doi: 10.1038/ncomms12211.
  PUBMED    27470089
REFERENCE   2 (bases 1 to 6166)
  AUTHORS   .
  TITLE     Direct Submission
  JOURNAL   Exported May 13, 2021 from SnapGene Server 1.1.58
            http://www.snapgene.com
FEATURES             Location/Qualifiers
     source          1..6166
                     /organism="synthetic DNA construct"
                     /mol_type="other DNA"
     promoter        157..568
                     /gene="S. cerevisiae TEF1"
                     /label=TEF1 promoter
                     /note="promoter for EF-1-alpha"
     promoter        576..623
                     /label=EM7 promoter
                     /note="synthetic bacterial promoter "
     CDS             642..1016
                     /codon_start=1
                     /gene="Sh ble from Streptoalloteichus hindustanus"
                     /product="antibiotic-binding protein"
                     /label=BleoR
                     /note="confers resistance to bleomycin, phleomycin, and
                     Zeocin(TM)"
                     /translation="MAKLTSAVPVLTARDVAGAVEFWTDRLGFSRDFVEDDFAGVVRDD
                     VTLFISAVQDQVVPDNTLAWVWVRGLDELYAEWSEVVSTNFRDASGPAMTEIGEQPWGR
                     EFALRDPAGNCVHFVAEEQD"
     terminator      1082..1329
                     /gene="S. cerevisiae CYC1"
                     /label=CYC1 terminator
                     /note="transcription terminator for CYC1"
     primer_bind     complement(1098..1116)
                     /label=CYC1
                     /note="CYC1 transcription termination signal, reverse
                     primer"
     rep_origin      complement(1404..1992)
                     /direction=LEFT
                     /label=ori
                     /note="high-copy-number ColE1/pMB1/pBR322/pUC origin of
                     replication"
     primer_bind     complement(1484..1503)
                     /label=pBR322ori-F
                     /note="pBR322 origin, forward primer"
     CDS             2947..2967
                     /codon_start=1
                     /product="nuclear localization signal of SV40 (simian virus
                     40) large T antigen"
                     /label=SV40 NLS
                     /translation="PKKKRKV"
     CDS             4186..4335
                     /codon_start=1
                     /product="tetrameric repeat of the minimal activation
                     domain of herpes simplex virus VP16 (Beerli et al., 1998)"
                     /label=VP64
                     /translation="DALDDFDLDMLGSDALDDFDLDMLGSDALDDFDLDMLGSDALDDF
                     DLDML"
     CDS             4342..4368
                     /codon_start=1
                     /product="HA (human influenza hemagglutinin) epitope tag"
                     /label=HA
                     /translation="YPYDVPDYA"
     terminator      4410..4656
                     /gene="Pichia pastoris AOX1"
                     /label=AOX1 terminator
                     /note="transcription terminator for AOX1"
     CDS             5235..5951
                     /codon_start=1
                     /product="enhanced GFP"
                     /label=EGFP
                     /translation="MVSKGEELFTGVVPILVELDGDVNGHKFSVSGEGEGDATYGKLTL
                     KFICTTGKLPVPWPTLVTTLTYGVQCFSRYPDHMKQHDFFKSAMPEGYVQERTIFFKDD
                     GNYKTRAEVKFEGDTLVNRIELKGIDFKEDGNILGHKLEYNYNSHNVYIMADKQKNGIK
                     VNFKIRHNIEDGSVQLADHYQQNTPIGDGPVLLPDNHYLSTQSALSKDPNEKRDHMVLL
                     EFVTAAGITLGMDELYK"
     primer_bind     complement(5280..5301)
                     /label=EGFP-N
                     /note="EGFP, reverse primer"
     primer_bind     complement(5541..5560)
                     /label=EXFP-R
                     /note="For distinguishing EGFP variants, reverse primer"
     primer_bind     5888..5909
                     /label=EGFP-C
                     /note="EGFP, forward primer"
     CDS             5976..6005
                     /codon_start=1
                     /product="Myc (human c-Myc proto-oncogene) epitope tag"
                     /label=Myc
                     /translation="EQKLISEEDL"
     CDS             6021..6038
                     /codon_start=1
                     /product="6xHis affinity tag"
                     /label=6xHis
                     /translation="HHHHHH"
     terminator      6062..142
                     /gene="Pichia pastoris AOX1"
                     /label=AOX1 terminator
                     /note="transcription terminator for AOX1"
ORIGIN
        1 tcttctcgta cgagcttgct cctgatcagc ctatctcgca gctgatgaat atcttgtggt
       61 aggggtttgg gaaaatcatt cgagtttgat gtttttcttg gtatttccca ctcctcttca
      121 gagtacagaa gattaagtga gaccttcgtt tgtgcggatc ccccacacac catagcttca
      181 aaatgtttct actccttttt tactcttcca gattttctcg gactccgcgc atcgccgtac
      241 cacttcaaaa cacccaagca cagcatacta aattttccct ctttcttcct ctagggtgtc
      301 gttaattacc cgtactaaag gtttggaaaa gaaaaaagag accgcctcgt ttctttttct
      361 tcgtcgaaaa aggcaataaa aatttttatc acgtttcttt ttcttgaaat tttttttttt
      421 agtttttttc tctttcagtg acctccattg atatttaagt taataaacgg tcttcaattt
      481 ctcaagtttc agtttcattt ttcttgttct attacaactt tttttacttc ttgttcatta
      541 gaaagaaagc atagcaatct aatctaaggg gcggtgttga caattaatca tcggcatagt
      601 atatcggcat agtataatac gacaaggtga ggaactaaac catggccaag ttgaccagtg
      661 ccgttccggt gctcaccgcg cgcgacgtcg ccggagcggt cgagttctgg accgaccggc
      721 tcgggttctc ccgggacttc gtggaggacg acttcgccgg tgtggtccgg gacgacgtga
      781 ccctgttcat cagcgcggtc caggaccagg tggtgccgga caacaccctg gcctgggtgt
      841 gggtgcgcgg cctggacgag ctgtacgccg agtggtcgga ggtcgtgtcc acgaacttcc
      901 gggacgcctc cgggccggcc atgaccgaga tcggcgagca gccgtggggg cgggagttcg
      961 ccctgcgcga cccggccggc aactgcgtgc acttcgtggc cgaggagcag gactgacacg
     1021 tccgacggcg gcccacgggt cccaggcctc ggagatccgt cccccttttc ctttgtcgat
     1081 atcatgtaat tagttatgtc acgcttacat tcacgccctc cccccacatc cgctctaacc
     1141 gaaaaggaag gagttagaca acctgaagtc taggtcccta tttatttttt tatagttatg
     1201 ttagtattaa gaacgttatt tatatttcaa atttttcttt tttttctgta cagacgcgtg
     1261 tacgcatgta acattatact gaaaaccttg cttgagaagg ttttgggacg ctcgaaggct
     1321 ttaatttgca agctggagac caacatgtga gcaaaaggcc agcaaaaggc caggaaccgt
     1381 aaaaaggccg cgttgctggc gtttttccat aggctccgcc cccctgacga gcatcacaaa
     1441 aatcgacgct caagtcagag gtggcgaaac ccgacaggac tataaagata ccaggcgttt
     1501 ccccctggaa gctccctcgt gcgctctcct gttccgaccc tgccgcttac cggatacctg
     1561 tccgcctttc tcccttcggg aagcgtggcg ctttctcaat gctcacgctg taggtatctc
     1621 agttcggtgt aggtcgttcg ctccaagctg ggctgtgtgc acgaaccccc cgttcagccc
     1681 gaccgctgcg ccttatccgg taactatcgt cttgagtcca acccggtaag acacgactta
     1741 tcgccactgg cagcagccac tggtaacagg attagcagag cgaggtatgt aggcggtgct
     1801 acagagttct tgaagtggtg gcctaactac ggctacacta gaaggacagt atttggtatc
     1861 tgcgctctgc tgaagccagt taccttcgga aaaagagttg gtagctcttg atccggcaaa
     1921 caaaccaccg ctggtagcgg tggttttttt gtttgcaagc agcagattac gcgcagaaaa
     1981 aaaggatctc aagaagatcc tttgatcttt tctacggggt ctgacgctca gtggaacgaa
     2041 aactcacgtt aagggatttt ggtcatgaga tcagatctga gctcgtttgg ccgtggccgt
     2101 gctcgtcctc gtcggccggc ttgtcgacga cggcggtctc cgtcgtcagg atcatccggg
     2161 ccacaagctt gctgacagaa gcctcaagaa aaaaaaaatt cttcttcgac tatgctggag
     2221 gcagagatga tcgagccggt agttaactat atatagctaa attggttcca tcacctcgag
     2281 tcagcatctg gttacgtaac tctggcaacc agtaacacgc ttaaggtttg gaacaacact
     2341 aaactacctt gcggtactac cattgacact acacatcctt aattccaatc ctgtctggcc
     2401 tccttcacct tttaaccatc ttgcccattc caactcgtgt cagattgcgt atcaagtgaa
     2461 aaaaaaaaaa ttttaaaatc tttaacccaa tcaggtaata actgtcgcct cttttatctg
     2521 ccgcactgca tgaggtgtcc ccttagtggg aaagagtact gagccaaccc tggaggacag
     2581 caagggaaaa atacctacaa cttgcttcat aatggtcgta aaaacaatcc ttgtcggata
     2641 taagtgttgt agactgtccc ttatcctctg cgatgttctt cctctcaaag tttgcgattt
     2701 ctctctatca gaattgccat caagagactc aggactaatt tcgcagtccc acacgcactc
     2761 gtacatgatt ggctgaaatt tccctaaaga atttcttttt cacgaaaatt tttttttaca
     2821 caagattttc agcagatata aaatggagag caggacctcc gctgtgactc ttcttttttt
     2881 tcttttattc tcactacata cattttagtt attcgccaac ggcaactagt aaaaatgcgc
     2941 ggagctccta agaaaaagcg caaagtccgg ccggcatcta gacccgggga gcgccccttc
     3001 cagtgtcgca tttgcatgcg gaacttttcg cgccaggaca ggcttgacag gcatacccgt
     3061 actcataccg gtgaaaaacc gtttcagtgt cggatctgta tgcgaaattt ctcccagaag
     3121 gagcacttgg cggggcatct acgtacgcac accggcgaga agccattcca atgccgaata
     3181 tgcatgcgca acttcagtcg ccgcgacaac ctgaaccggc acctaaaaac ccacctgagg
     3241 aacatatgcg gcggaggcac acctgcagct gcgtcgactc tagaggatcc atctgctgga
     3301 gacatgagag ctgccaacct ttggccaagc ccgctcatga tcaaacgctc taagaagaac
     3361 agcctggcct tgtccctgac ggccgaccag atggtcagtg ccttgttgga tgctgagccc
     3421 cccatactct attccgagta tgatcctacc agacccttca gtgaagcttc gatgatgggc
     3481 ttactgacca acctggcaga cagggagctg gttcacatga tcaactgggc gaagagggtg
     3541 ccaggctttg tggatttgac cctccatgat caggtccacc ttctagaatg tgcctggcta
     3601 gagatcctga tgattggtct cgtctggcgc tccatggagc acccagtgaa gctactgttt
     3661 gctcctaact tgctcttgga caggaaccag ggaaaatgtg tagagggcat ggtggagatc
     3721 ttcgacatgc tgctggctac atcatctcgg ttccgcatga tgaatctgca gggagaggag
     3781 tttgtgtgcc tcaaatctat tattttgctt aattctggag tgtacacatt tctgtccagc
     3841 accctgaagt ctctggaaga gaaggaccat atccaccgag tcctggacaa gatcacagac
     3901 actttgatcc acctgatggc caaggcaggc ctgaccctgc agcagcagca ccagcggctg
     3961 gcccagctcc tcctcatcct ctcccacatc aggcacatga gtaacaaagg catggagcat
     4021 ctgtacagca tgaagtgcaa gaacgtggtg cccctctatg acctgctgct ggagatgctg
     4081 gacgcccacc gcctacatgc gcccactagc cgtggagggg catccgtgga ggagacggac
     4141 caaagccact tggccactgc gggctctact tcatcgccta gggccgacgc gctggacgat
     4201 ttcgatctcg acatgctggg ttctgatgcc ctcgatgact ttgacctgga tatgttggga
     4261 agcgacgcat tggatgactt tgatctggac atgctcggct ccgatgctct ggacgatttc
     4321 gatctcgata tgttaattaa ctacccgtac gacgttccgg actacgcttc ttgaggtacc
     4381 atcggtagac cggtcttgct agattctaat caagaggatg tcagaatgcc atttgcctga
     4441 gagatgcagg cttcattttt gatacttttt tatttgtaac ctatatagta taggattttt
     4501 tttgtcattt tgtttcttct cgtacgagct tgctcctgat cagcctatct cgcagctgat
     4561 gaatatcttg tggtaggggt ttgggaaaat cattcgagtt tgatgttttt cttggtattt
     4621 cccactcctc ttcagagtac agaagattaa gtgagagcta gcatatcata tagaagtcat
     4681 cgcggcagat caattcatca atcggagtga ggatattgcg agtttaccac catcaatcgg
     4741 agtgaggatc tccaattggt gacggtccag tcatcaatcg gagtgaggat tcagctgctt
     4801 ctcgaggccg cacatcaatc ggagtgagga tgtacagggt gggctgttcc accatcaatc
     4861 ggagtgagga tttgcgtcaa tggggcggag ttcatcaatc ggagtgagga tatcgaagtc
     4921 atcgagagca ctcatcaatc ggagtgagga tatactccac ccattgacgt cacatcaatc
     4981 ggagtgagga ttggaaccag aagggtctct tcatcaatcg gagtgaggat accctatggg
     5041 cgcgcctaac ccctacttga cagcaatata taaacagaag gaagctgccc tgtcttaaac
     5101 cttttttttt atcatcatta ttagcttact ttcataattg cgactggttc caattgacaa
     5161 gcttttgatt ttaacgactt ttaacgacaa cttgagaaga tcaaaaaaca actaattatt
     5221 cgaaacgcga attcatggtg agcaagggcg aggagctgtt caccggggtg gtgcccatcc
     5281 tggtcgagct ggacggcgac gtaaacggcc acaagttcag cgtgtccggc gagggcgagg
     5341 gcgatgccac ctacggcaag ctgaccctga agttcatctg caccaccggc aagctgcccg
     5401 tgccctggcc caccctcgtg accaccctga cctacggcgt gcagtgcttc agccgctacc
     5461 ccgaccacat gaagcagcac gacttcttca agtccgccat gcccgaaggc tacgtccagg
     5521 agcgcaccat cttcttcaag gacgacggca actacaagac ccgcgccgag gtgaagttcg
     5581 agggcgacac cctggtgaac cgcatcgagc tgaagggcat cgacttcaag gaggacggca
     5641 acatcctggg gcacaagctg gagtacaact acaacagcca caacgtctat atcatggccg
     5701 acaagcagaa gaacggcatc aaggtgaact tcaagatccg ccacaacatc gaggacggca
     5761 gcgtgcagct cgccgaccac taccagcaga acacccccat cggcgacggc cccgtgctgc
     5821 tgcccgacaa ccactacctg agcacccaga gcgccctgag caaagacccc aacgagaagc
     5881 gcgatcacat ggtcctgctg gagttcgtga ccgccgccgg gatcactctc ggcatggacg
     5941 agctgtacaa ggccgcggcg gccgccagct ttctagaaca aaaactcatc tcagaagagg
     6001 atctgaatag cgccgtcgac catcatcatc atcatcattg accggtcttg ctagattcta
     6061 atcaagagga tgtcagaatg ccatttgcct gagagatgca ggcttcattt ttgatacttt
     6121 tttatttgta acctatatag tataggattt tttttgtcat tttgtt
//
