[The description below was written by a language model from this plasmid's Addgene catalogue record and the feature table of its GenBank file.]
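Description:
PP190 is a 6,166 bp yeast expression plasmid built on the pPICZ A backbone, a vector designed for Pichia pastoris. It is propagated in E. coli through a high-copy ColE1/pUC-type origin. Selection in both hosts relies on a single Sh ble (BleoR) gene conferring Zeocin resistance. This marker sits behind tandem S. cerevisiae TEF1 and synthetic bacterial EM7 promoters, so it is expressed in yeast and in bacteria respectively, and it ends in the CYC1 terminator. No yeast replication origin is annotated, which is consistent with pPICZ-type vectors being maintained by genomic integration, although the record does not state this.

The payload appears to be a two-unit synthetic transcription circuit. The annotated reporter is EGFP fused at its C-terminus to Myc and 6xHis tags and followed by an AOX1 terminator. According to the catalogue entry, GFP is driven by a minimal AOX1 promoter, though that element is not annotated in the feature table. Upstream lies a second cassette with its own AOX1 terminator. It contains an SV40 nuclear localization signal, a long unannotated coding stretch, the VP64 activation domain (four copies of the minimal VP16 activation domain) and an HA tag. This arrangement suggests a nuclear-targeted synthetic transcriptional activator, presumably expressed from the P. pastoris TEF1 promoter ("ppTEF1") named in the purpose field. The record does not identify the DNA-binding or regulatory domain of this protein, nor any operator sites upstream of the minimal promoter.

The construct was made for work on programmable production of biologics in yeast. There it apparently serves as a GFP reporter for testing particular combinations of activator promoter and minimal promoter.
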