Addgene plasmid #78969: PP190
Purpose: Promoter: ppTEF1, minimal Promoter: AOX1. Figure 4. Expresses GFP.
Depositing lab: Timothy Lu. Depositing organization: Massachusetts Institute of Technology. Publication: Synthetic biology and microbioreactor platforms for programmable production of biologics at the point-of-care. Perez-Pinera P, Han N, Cleto S, Cao J, Purcell O, Shah KA, Lee K, Ram R, Lu TK. Nat Commun. 2016 Jul 29;7:12211. doi: 10.1038/ncomms12211. PubMed 27470089.
Backbone
  Vector backbone: pPICZ A
  Vector type: Yeast Expression
  Selectable markers: Zeocin
Growth in bacteria
  Bacterial resistance: Bleocin (Zeocin), 50 μg/mL
  Growth temperature: 37°C
  Growth strain: DH5alpha
  Copy number: Unknown
Gene/Insert
  Gene/Insert name: GFP
Terms and licenses: Academic/Nonprofit Terms; Industry Terms: Not Available to Industry
How to cite: PP190 was a gift from Timothy Lu (Addgene plasmid # 78969 ; http://n2t.net/addgene:78969 ; RRID:Addgene_78969)
