>Addgene plasmid #78969 | PP190 | addgene partial sequence | sequence record 153607 | EGFP-N 5'-CGTCGCCGTCCAGCTCGACCAG-3'
CATGAATTCGCGTTTCGAATAATTAGTTGTTTTTTGATCTTCTCAAGTTGTCGTTAAAAGTCGTTAAAAT
CAAAAGCTTGTCAATTGGAACCAGTCGCAATTATGAAAGTAAGCTAATAATGATGATAAAAAAAAAGGTT
TAAGACAGGGCAGCTTCCTTCTGTTTATATATTGCTGTCAAGTAGGGGTTAGGCGCGCCCATAGGGTATC
CTCACTCCGATTGATGAAGAGACCCTTCTGGTTCCAATCCTCACTCCGATTGATGTGACGTCAATGGGTG
GAGTATATCCTCACTCCGATTGATGAGTGCTCTCGATGACTTCGATATCCTCACTCCGATTGATGAACTC
CGCCCCATTGACGCAAATCCTCACTCCGATTGATGGTGGAACAGCCCACCCTGTACATCCTCACTCCGAT
TGATGTGCGGCCTCGAGAAGCAGCTGAATCCTCACTCCGATTGATGACTGGACCGTCACCAATTGGAGAT
CCTCACTCCGATTGATGGTGGTAAACTCGCAATATCCTCACTCCGATTGATGAATTGATCTGCCGCGATG
ACTTCTATATGATATGCTAGCTCTCACTTAATCTTCTGTACTCTGAAGAGGAGTGGGAAATACCAAGAAA
AACATCAAACTCGAATGATTTTCCCAAACCCCTACCACAAGATATTCATCAGCTGCGAGATAGGCTGATC
AGGAGCAAGCTCGTACGAGAAGAAACAAAATGACAAAAAAAATCCTATACTATATAGGTTACAAATAAAA
AAGTATCAAAAATGAAGCCTGCATCTCTCAGGCAAATGGCATTCTGACATCCTCTTGATTAGAATCTAGC
AAGACCGGTCTACCGATGGTACCTCAAGAAGCGTAGTCCGGAACGTCGTACGGGTAGTTAATTAACATAT
CGAGATCGA
